Addgene plasmid #214318: pMSCV-human-pro-IL-18_E192K_D193K
Purpose: Expression of gene in mammalian cells by retroviral transduction
Depositing lab: Jonathan Kagan. Depositing organization: Boston Children's Hospital. Publication: Structural insights into cytokine cleavage by inflammatory caspase-4. Devant P, Dong Y, Mintseris J, Ma W, Gygi SP, Wu H, Kagan JC. Nature. 2023 Dec;624(7991):451-459. doi: 10.1038/s41586-023-06751-9. Epub 2023 Nov 22. PubMed 37993712.
Backbone
  Vector backbone: pMSCV-IRES-EGFP
  Backbone size w/o insert (bp): 6400
  Vector type: Retroviral
Growth in bacteria
  Bacterial resistance: Ampicillin, 100 μg/mL
  Growth temperature: 37°C
  Growth strain: NEB Stable
  Copy number: High Copy
Gene/Insert
  Gene/Insert name: IL18 (alt names: pro-IL-18; Pro-Interleukin-18)
  Species: H. sapiens (human)
  Mutation: E192K_D193K
  Entrez Gene: IL18 (a.k.a. IGIF, IL-18, IL-1g, IL1F4)
  Promoter: MESV
  Tag / fusion protein: Myc (N terminal on insert); Flag (C terminal on insert)
  Cloning method: Restriction Enzyme; 5′ cloning site NotI (not destroyed); 3′ cloning site SalI (not destroyed)
  Sequencing primers: 5′ MSCV-fwd; 3′ MSCV-rev
Terms and licenses: Academic/Nonprofit Terms; Industry Terms: Not Available to Industry
How to cite: pMSCV-human-pro-IL-18_E192K_D193K was a gift from Jonathan Kagan (Addgene plasmid # 214318 ; http://n2t.net/addgene:214318 ; RRID:Addgene_214318)
