[The description below was written by a language model from this plasmid's Addgene catalogue record and pLannotate feature annotations shown in this document.]
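Description:
pMSCV-human-pro-IL-18_E192K_D193K is a gammaretroviral transfer plasmid built on the pMSCV-IRES-EGFP backbone for expressing a mutant form of human pro-interleukin-18 in mammalian cells by retroviral transduction. The sequenced construct is about 7.1 kb. In bacteria it is maintained through a high-copy ColE1/pUC-type origin and selected with ampicillin via the β-lactamase gene. Short remnants of lac, rop, bom, tetracycline-resistance and env sequences are annotated in the backbone, but these are non-functional fragments left over from earlier vectors.

The viral portion is bounded by 5′ and 3′ long terminal repeats from murine embryonic stem cell virus. The 5′ LTR acts as the promoter for the genomic transcript. Downstream of it lie the MESV Ψ packaging signal and a truncated gag segment lacking its start codon, which together promote encapsidation of the RNA when packaging functions are supplied in trans. The IL18 coding sequence was cloned between NotI and SalI sites and carries the E192K and D193K substitutions. The record lists an N-terminal Myc tag and a C-terminal FLAG tag; the feature table detects a FLAG fragment just after the IL18 reading frame but does not annotate the Myc tag. An EMCV IRES follows, driving translation of EGFP from the same bicistronic transcript, so that green fluorescence marks transduced cells and allows them to be identified or sorted.

The associated publication concerns the structural basis of cytokine cleavage by inflammatory caspase-4, which suggests the charge-reversal mutant is used to probe how pro-IL-18 is recognised or processed. The record itself does not state the specific effect of these mutations.
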