Features (pLannotate 1.2.2; 21 found; start..end, strand, type, name):
    579..920     +  misc_feature   MESV Ψ: packaging signal of murine embryonic stem cell virus
    987..1403    +  CDS            gag (truncated): truncated Moloney murine leukemia virus (MMLV) gag gene lacking the start codon
   1475..2047    +  CDS            IL18: IL18_HUMAN - Also known as IGIF, IL1F4. Experimental evidence at protein level: Swiss-Prot protein existence level 1. A proinflammatory cytokine primarily involved in polarized T- helper 1 (Th1) cell and natural killer (NK) cell immune responses (Probable). Upon binding to IL18R1 and IL18RAP, forms a signaling ternary complex which activates NF-kappa-B, triggering synthesis of inflammatory mediators (PubMed:14528293, PubMed:25500532). Synergizes with IL12/interleukin-12 to induce IFNG synthesis from T-helper 1 (Th1) cells and natural killer (NK) cells (Probable) (PubMed:10653850). From Homo sa
   2057..2077    +  CDS            FLAG (fragment): FLAG® epitope tag, followed by an enterokinase cleavage site
   2079..2114    -  misc_feature   MCS (fragment): pBluescript multiple cloning site
   2216..2678    +  misc_feature   IRES: internal ribosome entry site (IRES) of the encephalomyocarditis virus (EMCV)
   2692..3411    +  CDS            EGFP: the original enhanced GFP (Yang et al., 1996) mammalian codon-optimized
   3473..3987    +  LTR            3' LTR: 3' long terminal repeat from murine embryonic stem cell virus
   4149..4165    -  protein_bind   lac operator: The lac repressor binds to the lac operator to inhibit transcription in E. coli. This inhibition can be relieved by adding lactose or isopropyl-β-D-thiogalactopyranoside (IPTG). lac repressor encoded by lacI
   4173..4203    -  promoter       lac promoter: promoter for the E. coli lac operon
   4218..4239    -  protein_bind   CAP binding site: CAP binding activates transcription in the presence of cAMP. E. coli catabolite activator protein
   4252..4344    -  CDS            lacI (fragment): lac repressor; lacI; The lac repressor binds to the lac operator to inhibit transcription in E. coli. This inhibition can be relieved by adding lactose or isopropyl-β-D-thiogalactopyranoside (IPTG).
   4527..5115    -  rep_origin     ori: high-copy-number ColE1/pMB1/pBR322/pUC origin of replication
   5286..6146    -  CDS            AmpR: β-lactamase; bla; confers resistance to ampicillin, carbenicillin, and related antibiotics
   6147..6251    -  promoter       AmpR promoter: bla
   6346..6381    +  CDS            rop (fragment): Rop protein, which maintains plasmids at low copy number; rop
   6483..6582    +  misc_feature   bom (fragment): basis of mobility region from pBR322
   6588..6737    -  CDS            lacZα (fragment): LacZα fragment of β-galactosidase; lacZ fragment
   6737..6938    -  CDS            TcR (fragment): tetracycline efflux protein; tet; confers resistance to tetracycline
   6939..7037    +  CDS            env (fragment): murine leukemia virus gPr80 envelope polyprotein precursor; env; proteolytically cleaved into gp70SU and p15TM subunits
   7079..515     +  LTR            5' LTR (across the origin): 5' long terminal repeat from murine embryonic stem cell virus
>Addgene plasmid #214318 | pMSCV-human-pro-IL-18_E192K_D193K | addgene full sequence | sequence record 422640 | Addgene NGS Result
TGAAAGACCCCACCTGTAGGTTTGGCAAGCTAGCTTAAGTAACGCCATTTTGCAAGGCATGGAAAATACA
TAACTGAGAATAGAGAAGTTCAGATCAAGGTTAGGAACAGAGAGACAGCAGAATATGGGCCAAACAGGAT
ATCTGTGGTAAGCAGTTCCTGCCCCGGCTCAGGGCCAAGAACAGATGGTCCCCAGATGCGGTCCCGCCCT
CAGCAGTTTCTAGAGAACCATCAGATGTTTCCAGGGTGCCCCAAGGACCTGAAATGACCCTGTGCCTTAT
TTGAACTAACCAATCAGTTCGCTTCTCGCTTCTGTTCGCGCGCTTCTGCTCCCCGAGCTCAATAAAAGAG
CCCACAACCCCTCACTCGGCGCGCCAGTCCTCCGATAGACTGCGTCGCCCGGGTACCCGTATTCCCAATA
AAGCCTCTTGCTGTTTGCATCCGAATCGTGGACTCGCTGATCCTTGGGAGGGTCTCCTCAGATTGATTGA
CTGCCCACCTCGGGGGTCTTTCATTTGGAGGTTCCACCGAGATTTGGAGACCCCTGCCCAGGGACCACCG
ACCCCCCCGCCGGGAGGTAAGCTGGCCAGCGGTCGTTTCGTGTCTGTCTCTGTCTTTGTGCGTGTTTGTG
CCGGCATCTAATGTTTGCGCCTGCGTCTGTACTAGTTAGCTAACTAGCTCTGTATCTGGCGGACCCGTGG
TGGAACTGACGAGTTCTGAACACCCGGCCGCAACCCTGGGAGACGTCCCAGGGACTTTGGGGGCCGTTTT
TGTGGCCCGACCTGAGGAAGGGAGTCGATGTGGAATCCGACCCCGTCAGGATATGTGGTTCTGGTAGGAG
ACGAGAACCTAAAACAGTTCCCGCCTCCGTCTGAATTTTTGCTTTCGGTTTGGAACCGAAGCCGCGCGTC
TTGTCTGCTGCAGCGCTGCAGCATCGTTCTGTGTTGTCTCTGTCTGACTGTGTTTCTGTATTTGTCTGAA
AATTAGGGCCAGACTGTTACCACTCCCTTAAGTTTGACCTTAGGTCACTGGAAAGATGTCGAGCGGATCG
CTCACAACCAGTCGGTAGATGTCAAGAAGAGACGTTGGGTTACCTTCTGCTCTGCAGAATGGCCAACCTT
TAACGTCGGATGGCCGCGAGACGGCACCTTTAACCGAGACCTCATCACCCAGGTTAAGATCAAGGTCTTT
TCACCTGGCCCGCATGGACACCCAGACCAGGTCCCCTACATCGTGACCTGGGAAGCCTTGGCTTTTGACC
CCCCTCCCTGGGTCAAGCCCTTTGTACACCCTAAGCCTCCGCCTCCTCTTCCTCCATCCGCCCCGTCTCT
CCCCCTTGAACCTCCTCGTTCGACCCCGCCTCGATCCTCCCTTTATCCAGCCCTCACTCCTTCTCTAGGC
GCCGGAATTAGATCTCTCGAGATCGATGCGGCCGCGCCACCATGGAACAAAAACTCATCTCAGAAGAGGA
TCTGATGGCTGCTGAACCAGTAGAAGACAATTGCATCAACTTTGTGGCAATGAAATTTATTGACAATACG
CTTTACTTTATAGCTGAAGATGATGAAAACCTGGAATCAGATTACTTTGGCAAGCTTGAATCTAAATTAT
CAGTCATAAGAAATTTGAATGACCAAGTTCTCTTCATTGACCAAGGAAATCGGCCTCTATTTGAAGATAT
GACTGATTCTGACTGTAGAGATAATGCACCCCGGACCATATTTATTATAAGTATGTATAAAGATAGCCAG
CCTAGAGGTATGGCTGTAACTATCTCTGTGAAGTGTGAGAAAATTTCAACTCTCTCCTGTGAGAACAAAA
TTATTTCCTTTAAGGAAATGAATCCTCCTGATAACATCAAGGATACAAAAAGTGACATCATATTCTTTCA
GAGAAGTGTCCCAGGACATGATAATAAGATGCAATTTGAATCTTCATCATACGAAGGATACTTTCTAGCT
TGTGAAAAAGAGAGAGACCTTTTTAAACTCATTTTGAAAAAAGAGGATGAATTGGGGGATAGATCTATAA
TGTTCACTGTTCAAAACAAAAAGGACTACAAGGACGACGATGACAAGTAGGTCGACGGTATCGATAAGCT
TGATATCGAATTCCGCCCCCCCCCCTAACGTTACTGGCCGAAGCCGCTTGGAATAAGGCCGGTGTGCGTT
TGTCTATATGTTATTTTCCACCATATTGCCGTCTTTTGGCAATGTGAGGGCCCGGAAACCTGGCCCTGTC
TTCTTGACGAGCATTCCTAGGGGTCTTTCCCCTCTCGCCAAAGGAATGCAAGGTCTGTTGAATGTCGTGA
AGGAAGCAGTTCCTCTGGAAGCTTCTTGAAGACAAACAACGTCTGTAGCGACCCTTTGCAGGCAGCGGAA
CCCCCCACCTGGCGACAGGTGCCTCTGCGGCCAAAAGCCACGTGTATAAGATACACCTGCAAAGGCGGCA
CAACCCCAGTGCCACGTTGTGAGTTGGATAGTTGTGGAAAGAGTCAAATGGCTCTCCTCAAGCGTATTCA
ACAAGGGGCTGAAGGATGCCCAGAAGGTACCCCATTGTATGGGATCTGATCTGGGGCCTCGGTGCACATG
CTTTACATGTGTTTAGTCGAGGTTAAAAAAACGTCTAGGCCCCCCGAACCACGGGGACGTGGTTTTCCTT
TGAAAAACACGATGATAATATGGCCACAACCATGGTGAGCAAGGGCGAGGAGCTGTTCACCGGGGTGGTG
CCCATCCTGGTCGAGCTGGACGGCGACGTAAACGGCCACAAGTTCAGCGTGTCTGGCGAGGGCGAGGGCG
ATGCCACCTACGGCAAGCTGACCCTGAAGTTCATCTGCACCACCGGCAAGCTGCCCGTGCCCTGGCCCAC
CCTCGTGACCACCCTGACCTACGGCGTGCAGTGCTTCAGCCGCTACCCCGACCACATGAAGCAGCACGAC
TTCTTCAAGTCCGCCATGCCCGAAGGCTACGTCCAGGAGCGCACCATCTTCTTCAAGGACGACGGCAACT
ACAAGACCCGCGCCGAGGTGAAGTTCGAGGGCGACACCCTGGTGAACCGCATCGAGCTGAAGGGCATCGA
CTTCAAGGAGGACGGCAACATCCTGGGGCACAAGCTGGAGTACAACTACAACAGCCACAACGTCTATATC
ATGGCCGACAAGCAGAAGAACGGCATCAAGGCGAACTTCAAGATCCGCCACAACATCGAGGACGGCAGCG
TGCAGCTCGCCGACCACTACCAGCAGAACACCCCCATCGGCGACGGCCCCGTGCTGCTGCCCGACAACCA
CTACCTGAGCACCCAGTCCGCCCTGAGCAAAGACCCCAACGAGAAGCGCGATCACATGGTCCTGCTGGAG
TTCGTGACCGCCGCCGGGATCACTCTCGGCATGGACGAGCTGTACAAGTAATGAATTAATTAAGAATTCG
ATAAAATAAAAGATTTTATTTAGTCTCCAGAAAAAGGGGGGAATGAAAGACCCCACCTGTAGGTTTGGCA
AGCTAGCTTAAGTAACGCCATTTTGCAAGGCATGGAAAATACATAACTGAGAATAGAGAAGTTCAGATCA
AGGTTAGGAACAGAGAGACAGCAGAATATGGGCCAAACAGGATATCTGTGGTAAGCAGTTCCTGCCCCGG
CTCAGGGCCAAGAACAGATGGTCCCCAGATGCGGTCCCGCCCTCAGCAGTTTCTAGAGAACCATCAGATG
TTTCCAGGGTGCCCCAAGGACCTGAAATGACCCTGTGCCTTATTTGAACTAACCAATCAGTTCGCTTCTC
GCTTCTGTTCGCGCGCTTCTGCTCCCCGAGCTCAATAAAAGAGCCCACAACCCCTCACTCGGCGCGCCAG
TCCTCCGATAGACTGCGTCGCCCGGGTACCCGTGTATCCAATAAACCCTCTTGCAGTTGCATCCGACTTG
TGGTCTCGCTGTTCCTTGGGAGGGTCTCCTCTGAGTGATTGACTACCCGTCAGCGGGGGTCTTTCATGGG
TAACAGTTTCTTGAAGTTGGAGAACAACATTCTGAGGGTAGGAGTCGAATATTAAGTAATCCTGACTCAA
TTAGCCACTGTTTTGAATCCACATACTCCAATACTCCTGAAATAGTTCATTATGGACAGCGCAGAAAGAG
CTGGGGAGAATTGTGAAATTGTTATCCGCTCACAATTCCACACAACATACGAGCCGGAAGCATAAAGTGT
AAAGCCTGGGGTGCCTAATGAGTGAGCTAACTCACATTAATTGCGTTGCGCTCACTGCCCGCTTTCCAGT
CGGGAAACCTGTCGTGCCAGCTGCATTAATGAATCGGCCAACGCGCGGGGAGAGGCGGTTTGCGTATTGG
GCGCTCTTCCGCTTCCTCGCTCACTGACTCGCTGCGCTCGGTCGTTCGGCTGCGGCGAGCGGTATCAGCT
CACTCAAAGGCGGTAATACGGTTATCCACAGAATCAGGGGATAACGCAGGAAAGAACATGTGAGCAAAAG
GCCAGCAAAAGGCCAGGAACCGTAAAAAGGCCGCGTTGCTGGCGTTTTTCCATAGGCTCCGCCCCCCTGA
CGAGCATCACAAAAATCGACGCTCAAGTCAGAGGTGGCGAAACCCGACAGGACTATAAAGATACCAGGCG
TTTCCCCCTGGAAGCTCCCTCGTGCGCTCTCCTGTTCCGACCCTGCCGCTTACCGGATACCTGTCCGCCT
TTCTCCCTTCGGGAAGCGTGGCGCTTTCTCATAGCTCACGCTGTAGGTATCTCAGTTCGGTGTAGGTCGT
TCGCTCCAAGCTGGGCTGTGTGCACGAACCCCCCGTTCAGCCCGACCGCTGCGCCTTATCCGGTAACTAT
CGTCTTGAGTCCAACCCGGTAAGACACGACTTATCGCCACTGGCAGCAGCCACTGGTAACAGGATTAGCA
GAGCGAGGTATGTAGGCGGTGCTACAGAGTTCTTGAAGTGGTGGCCTAACTACGGCTACACTAGAAGAAC
AGTATTTGGTATCTGCGCTCTGCTGAAGCCAGTTACCTTCGGAAAAAGAGTTGGTAGCTCTTGATCCGGC
AAACAAACCACCGCTGGTAGCGGTGGTTTTTTTGTTTGCAAGCAGCAGATTACGCGCAGAAAAAAAGGAT
CTCAAGAAGATCCTTTGATCTTTTCTACGGGGTCTGACGCTCAGTGGAACGAAAACTCACGTTAAGGGAT
TTTGGTCATGAGATTATCAAAAAGGATCTTCACCTAGATCCTTTTAAATTAAAAATGAAGTTTTAAATCA
ATCTAAAGTATATATGAGTAAACTTGGTCTGACAGTTACCAATGCTTAATCAGTGAGGCACCTATCTCAG
CGATCTGTCTATTTCGTTCATCCATAGTTGCCTGACTCCCCGTCGTGTAGATAACTACGATACGGGAGGG
CTTACCATCTGGCCCCAGTGCTGCAATGATACCGCGAGACCCACGCTCACCGGCTCCAGATTTATCAGCA
ATAAACCAGCCAGCCGGAAGGGCCGAGCGCAGAAGTGGTCCTGCAACTTTATCCGCCTCCATCCAGTCTA
TTAATTGTTGCCGGGAAGCTAGAGTAAGTAGTTCGCCAGTTAATAGTTTGCGCAACGTTGTTGCCATTGC
TACAGGCATCGTGGTGTCACGCTCGTCGTTTGGTATGGCTTCATTCAGCTCCGGTTCCCAACGATCAAGG
CGAGTTACATGATCCCCCATGTTGTGCAAAAAAGCGGTTAGCTCCTTCGGTCCTCCGATCGTTGTCAGAA
GTAAGTTGGCCGCAGTGTTATCACTCATGGTTATGGCAGCACTGCATAATTCTCTTACTGTCATGCCATC
CGTAAGATGCTTTTCTGTGACTGGTGAGTACTCAACCAAGTCATTCTGAGAATAGTGTATGCGGCGACCG
AGTTGCTCTTGCCCGGCGTCAATACGGGATAATACCGCGCCACATAGCAGAACTTTAAAAGTGCTCATCA
TTGGAAAACGTTCTTCGGGGCGAAAACTCTCAAGGATCTTACCGCTGTTGAGATCCAGTTCGATGTAACC
CACTCGTGCACCCAACTGATCTTCAGCATCTTTTACTTTCACCAGCGTTTCTGGGTGAGCAAAAACAGGA
AGGCAAAATGCCGCAAAAAAGGGAATAAGGGCGACACGGAAATGTTGAATACTCATACTCTTCCTTTTTC
AATATTATTGAAGCATTTATCAGGGTTATTGTCTCATGAGCGGATACATATTTGAATGTATTTAGAAAAA
TAAACAAATAGGGGTTCCGCGCACATTTCCCCGAAAAGTGCCACCTGACGTCTAAGAAACCATTATTATC
ATGACATTAACCTATAAAAATAGGCGTATCACGAGGCCCTTTCGTCTCGCGCGTTTCGGTGATGACGGTG
AAAACCTCTGACACATGCAGCTCCCGGAGACGGTCACAGCTTGTCTGTAAGCGGATGCCGGGAGCAGACA
AGCCCGTCAGGGCGCGTCAGCGGGTGTTGGCGGGTGTCGGGGCTGGCTTAACTATGCGGCATCAGAGCAG
ATTGTACTGAGAGTGCACCATATGCGGTGTGAAATACCGCACAGATGCGTAAGGAGAAAATACCGCATCA
GGCGCCATTCGCCATTCAGGCTGCGCAACTGTTGGGAAGGGCGATCGGTGCGGGCCTCTTCGCTATTACG
CCAGCTGGCGAAAGGGGGATGTGCTGCAAGGCGATTAAGTTGGGTAACGCCAGGGTTTTCCCAGTCACGA
CGTTGTAAAACGACGGCGCAAGGAATGGTGCATGCAAGGAGATGGCGCCCAACAGTCCCCCGGCCACGGG
GCCTGCCACCATACCCACGCCGAAACAAGCGCTCATGAGCCCGAAGTGGCGAGCCCGATCTTCCCCATCG
GTGATGTCGGCGATATAGGCGCCAGCAACCGCACCTGTGGCGCCGGTGATGCCGGCCACGATGCGTCCGG
CGTAGAGGCGATTAGTCCAATTTGTTAAAGACAGGATATCAGTGGTCCAGGCTCTAGTTTTGACTCAACA
ATATCACCAGCTGAAGCCTATAGAGTACGAGCCATAGATAAAATAAAAGATTTTATTTAGTCTCCAGAAA
AAGGGGGGAA
